>Addgene plasmid #132602 | prNFL-Q333P-EGFP | addgene full sequence | sequence record 260177 | Addgene NGS Result
TTTGCTCACATGTTCTTTCCTGCGTTATCCCCTGATTCTGTGGATAACCGTATTACCGCCATGCATTAGT
TATTAATAGTAATCAATTACGGGGTCATTAGTTCATAGCCCATATATGGAGTTCCGCGTTACATAACTTA
CGGTAAATGGCCCGCCTGGCTGACCGCCCAACGACCCCCGCCCATTGACGTCAATAATGACGTATGTTCC
CATAGTAACGCCAATAGGGACTTTCCATTGACGTCAATGGGTGGAGTATTTACGGTAAACTGCCCACTTG
GCAGTACATCAAGTGTATCATATGCCAAGTACGCCCCCTATTGACGTCAATGACGGTAAATGGCCCGCCT
GGCATTATGCCCAGTACATGACCTTATGGGACTTTCCTACTTGGCAGTACATCTACGTATTAGTCATCGC
TATTACCATGGTGATGCGGTTTTGGCAGTACATCAATGGGCGTGGATAGCGGTTTGACTCACGGGGATTT
CCAAGTCTCCACCCCATTGACGTCAATGGGAGTTTGTTTTGGCACCAAAATCAACGGGACTTTCCAAAAT
GTCGTAACAACTCCGCCCCATTGACGCAAATGGGCGGTAGGCGTGTACGGTGGGAGGTCTATATAAGCAG
AGCTGGTTTAGTGAACCGTCAGATCCGCTAGCGCTACCGGACTCAGATCTCGAGCTCAAGCTTCGAATTC
CTGAGGGGCGCACCGACCGCCACCATGAGTTCGTTCAGCTACGAGCCGTACTTTTCGACCTCCTACAAGC
GGCGCTACGTGGAGACGCCCCGGGTGCACATCTCCAGCGTGCGCAGCGGCTACAGCACGGCGCGCTCTGC
GTACTCCAGCTACTCCGCGCCCGTCTCCTCCTCTCTGTCGGTGCGCCGCAGCTACTCATCCAGCTCCGGC
TCTTTGATGCCCAGCCTGGAGAACCTCGATCTGAGCCAGGTAGCCGCCATCAGCAACGACCTCAAGTCTA
TCCGCACACAGGAGAAGGCACAGCTGCAGGACCTCAACGATCGCTTCGCCAGCTTCATCGAGCGCGTGCA
CGAGCTGGAGCAGCAGAACAAGGTCCTGGAAGCCGAGCTGTTGGTGCTGCGCCAGAAGCACTCAGAGCCT
TCCCGCTTCCGCGCCCTGTATGAGCAGGAGATCCGTGATCTGCGACTGGCGGCCGAAGACGCCACTAACG
AGAAGCAGGCGCTGCAGGGCGAGCGCGAGGGGCTGGAGGAGACTCTGCGCAACCTGCAGGCTCGCTACGA
GGAGGAGGTGCTGAGCCGCGAGGACGCCGAGGGCCGGCTGATGGAAGCCCGCAAAGGCGCGGATGAGGCT
GCGCTCGCCCGCGCCGAGCTGGAGAAGCGCATCGACAGCCTGATGGACGAGATAGCCTTCCTGAAAAAGG
TGCACGAGGAAGAGATCGCCGAGCTGCAGGCTCAGATCCAGTATGCTCAGATCTCCGTGGAGATGGACGT
GTCCTCCAAGCCCGACCTCTCCGCCGCTCTCAAGGACATCCGCGCTCAGTACGAGAAGCTGGCCGCCAAG
AATATGCAGAATGCCGAAGAGTGGTTCAAGAGCCGCTTCACGGTGCTAACCGAGAGCGCCGCCAAGAACA
CCGACGCAGTGCGCGCTGCCAAGGACGAGGTGTCGGAAAGCCGCCGCCTACTTAAGGCTAAGACCCTGGA
GATCGAAGCCTGCCGGGGTATGAACGAAGCTCTAGAGAAGCCCCTGCAGGAGCTGGAGGACAAGCAGAAT
GCAGACATCAGCGCCATGCAGGACACAATCAACAAACTGGAGAATGAGCTGCGAAGCACGAAGAGCGAGA
TGGCCAGGTACCTGAAGGAGTACCAGGACCTCCTCAATGTCAAGATGGCATTGGACATTGAGATTGCAGC
TTACAGGAAACTCTTGGAAGGCGAAGAAACCAGGCTCAGTTTCACCAGCGTGGGTAGCATAACCAGCGGC
TACTCTCAGAGCTCGCAGGTCTTTGGCCGTTCTGCTTACAGTGGCTTGCAGAGCAGCTCCTACTTGATGT
CTGCTCGAGCATTCCCAGCCTACTATACCAGCCACGTCCAGGAAGAGCAGTCAGAGGTGGAGGAGACCAT
TGAGGCTACGAAAGCTGAGGAGGCCAAGGATGAGCCCCCCTCTGAAGGAGAAGCAGAAGAGGAGGAGAAG
GAGAAAGAGGAGGGGGAGGAAGAGGAAGGTGCTGAGGAGGAAGAAGCTGCCAAGGATGAGTCTGAAGATG
CCAAAGAAGAAGAAGGTGGTGAGGGTGAAGAGGAAGACACCAAAGAGTCAGAAGAGGAAGAGAAGAAAGA
GGAAAGTGCTGGGGAGGAGCAAGCTGCTAAGAAGAAAGATGGATCCATCGCCACCATGGTGAGCAAGGGC
GAGGAGCTGTTCACCGGGGTGGTGCCCATCCTGGTCGAGCTGGACGGCGACGTAAACGGCCACAAGTTCA
GCGTGTCCGGCGAGGGCGAGGGCGATGCCACCTACGGCAAGCTGACCCTGAAGTTCATCTGCACCACCGG
CAAGCTGCCCGTGCCCTGGCCCACCCTCGTGACCACCCTGACCTACGGCGTGCAGTGCTTCAGCCGCTAC
CCCGACCACATGAAGCAGCACGACTTCTTCAAGTCCGCCATGCCCGAAGGCTACGTCCAGGAGCGCACCA
TCTTCTTCAAGGACGACGGCAACTACAAGACCCGCGCCGAGGTGAAGTTCGAGGGCGACACCCTGGTGAA
CCGCATCGAGCTGAAGGGCATCGACTTCAAGGAGGACGGCAACATCCTGGGGCACAAGCTGGAGTACAAC
TACAACAGCCACAACGTCTATATCATGGCCGACAAGCAGAAGAACGGCATCAAGGTGAACTTCAAGATCC
GCCACAACATCGAGGACGGCAGCGTGCAGCTCGCCGACCACTACCAGCAGAACACCCCCATCGGCGACGG
CCCCGTGCTGCTGCCCGACAACCACTACCTGAGCACCCAGTCCGCCCTGAGCAAAGACCCCAACGAGAAG
CGCGATCACATGGTCCTGCTGGAGTTCGTGACCGCCGCCGGGATCACTCTCGGCATGGACGAGCTGTACA
AGTAAAGCGGCCGCGACTCTAGATCATAATCAGCCATACCACATTTGTAGAGGTTTTACTTGCTTTAAAA
AACCTCCCACACCTCCCCCTGAACCTGAAACATAAAATGAATGCAATTGTTGTTGTTAACTTGTTTATTG
CAGCTTATAATGGTTACAAATAAAGCAATAGCATCACAAATTTCACAAATAAAGCATTTTTTTCACTGCA
TTCTAGTTGTGGTTTGTCCAAACTCATCAATGTATCTTAAGGCGTAAATTGTAAGCGTTAATATTTTGTT
AAAATTCGCGTTAAATTTTTGTTAAATCAGCTCATTTTTTAACCAATAGGCCGAAATCGGCAAAATCCCT
TATAAATCAAAAGAATAGACCGAGATAGGGT
[37 nt withheld, positions 3462-3498]
AAAGAACGTGGACTCCAACGTCAAAGG
[49 nt withheld, positions 3526-3574]
T
[91 nt withheld, positions 3576-3666]
G
[124 nt withheld, positions 3668-3791]
CAGGTGGCACTTTTCGGGGAAATGTGCGCGGAACCCCTATTTGTTTATTTTTCTAAATACATTCAAATAT
GTATCCGCTCATGAGACAATAACCCTGATAAATGCTTCAATAATATTGAAAAAGGAAGAGTCCTGAGGCG
GAAAGAACCAGCTGTGGAATGTGTGTCAGTTAGGGTGTGGAAAGTCCCCAGGCTCCCCAGCAGGCAGAAG
TATGCAAAGCATGCATCTCAATTAGTCAGCAACCAGGTGTGGAAAGTCCCCAGGCTCCCCAGCAGGCAGA
AGTATGCAAAGCATGCATCTCAATTAGTCAGCAACCATAGTCCCGCCCCTAACTCCGCCCATCCCGCCCC
TAACTCCGCCCAGTTCCGCCCATTCTCCGCCCCATGGCTGACTAATTTTTTTTATTTATGCAGAGGCCGA
GGCCGCCTCGGCCTCTGAGCTATTCCAGAAGTAGTGAGGAGGCTTTTTTGGAGGCCTAGGCTTTTGCAAA
GATCGATCAAGAGACAGGATGAGGATCGTTTCGCATGATTGAACAAGATGGATTGCACGCAGGTTCTCCG
GCCGCTTGGGTGGAGAGGCTATTCGGCTATGACTGGGCACAACAGACAATCGGCTGCTCTGATGCCGCCG
TGTTCCGGCTGTCAGCGCAGGGGCGCCCGGTTCTTTTTGTCAAGACCGACCTGTCCGGTGCCCTGAATGA
ACTGCAAGACGAGGCAGCGCGGCTATCGTGGCTGGCCACGACGGGCGTTCCTTGCGCAGCTGTGCTCGAC
GTTGTCACTGAAGCGGGAAGGGACTGGCTGCTATTGGGCGAAGTGCCGGGGCAGGATCTCCTGTCATCTC
ACCTTGCTCCTGCCGAGAAAGTATCCATCATGGCTGATGCAATGCGGCGGCTGCATACGCTTGATCCGGC
TACCTGCCCATTCGACCACCAAGCGAAACATCGCATCGAGCGAGCACGTACTCGGATGGAAGCCGGTCTT
GTCGATCAGGATGATCTGGACGAAGAGCATCAGGGGCTCGCGCCAGCCGAACTGTTCGCCAGGCTCAAGG
CGAGCATGCCCGACGGCGAGGATCTCGTCGTGACCCATGGCGATGCCTGCTTGCCGAATATCATGGTGGA
AAATGGCCGCTTTTCTGGATTCATCGACTGTGGCCGGCTGGGTGTGGCGGACCGCTATCAGGACATAGCG
TTGGCTACCCGTGATATTGCTGAAGAGCTTGGCGGCGAATGGGCTGACCGCTTCCTCGTGCTTTACGGTA
TCGCCGCTCCCGATTCGCAGCGCATCGCCTTCTATCGCCTTCTTGACGAGTTCTTCTGAGCGGGACTCTG
GGGTTCGAAATGACCGACCAAGCGACGCCCAACCTGCCATCACGAGATTTCGATTCCACCGCCGCCTTCT
ATGAAAGGTTGGGCTTCGGAATCGTTTTCCGGGACGCCGGCTGGATGATCCTCCAGCGCGGGGATCTCAT
GCTGGAGTTCTTCGCCCACCCTAGGGGGAGGCTAACTGAAACACGGAAGGAGACAATACCGGAAGGAACC
CGCGCTATGACGGCAATAAAAAGACAGAATAAAACGCACGGTGTTGGGTCGTTTGTTCATAAACGCGGGG
TTCGGTCCCAGGGCTGGCACTCTGTCGATACCCCACCGAGACCCCATTGGGGCCAATACGCCCGCGTTTC
TTCCTTTTCCCCACCCCACCCCCCAAGTTCGGGTGAAGGCCCAGGGCTCGCAGCCAACGTCGGGGCGGCA
GGCCCTGCCATAGCCTCAGGTTACTCATATATACTTTAGATTGATTTAAAACTTCATTTTTAATTTAAAA
GGATCTAGGTGAAGATCCTTTTTGATAATCTCATGACCAAAATCCCTTAACGTGAGTTTTCGTTCCACTG
AGCGTCAGACCCCGTAGAAAAGATCAAAGGATCTTCTTGAGATCCTTTTTTTCTGCGCGTAATCTGCTGC
TTGCAAACAAAAAAACCACCGCTACCAGCGGTGGTTTGTTTGCCGGATCAAGAGCTACCAACTCTTTTTC
CGAAGGTAACTGGCTTCAGCAGAGCGCAGATACCAAATACTGTTCTTCTAGTGTAGCCGTAGTTAGGCCA
CCACTTCAAGAACTCTGTAGCACCGCCTACATACCTCGCTCTGCTAATCCTGTTACCAGTGGCTGCTGCC
AGTGGCGATAAGTCGTGTCTTACCGGGTTGGACTCAAGACGATAGTTACCGGATAAGGCGCAGCGGTCGG
GCTGAACGGGGGGTTCGTGCACACAGCCCAGCTTGGAGCGAACGACCTACACCGAACTGAGATACCTACA
GCGTGAGCTATGAGAAAGCGCCACGCTTCCCGAAGGGAGAAAGGCGGACAGGTATCCGGTAAGCGGCAGG
GTCGGAACAGGAGAGCGCACGAGGGAGCTTCCAGGGGGAAACGCCTGGTATCTTTATAGTCCTGTCGGGT
TTCGCCACCTCTGACTTGAGCGTCGATTTTTGTGATGCTCGTCAGGGGGGCGGAGCCTATGGAAAAACGC
CAGCAACGCGGCCTTTTTACGGTTCCTGGCCTTTTGCTGGCCT
Features (pLannotate 1.2.2; 16 found; start..end, strand, type, name):
      1..59      +  rep_origin     RSF ori (fragment): Plasmids containing the RSF 1030 origin of replication can be propagated in E. coli cells that contain additional plasmids with compatible origins.
    127..430     +  enhancer       CMV enhancer: human cytomegalovirus immediate early enhancer
    431..634     +  promoter       CMV promoter: human cytomegalovirus (CMV) immediate early promoter
    657..700     +  misc_feature   MCS (fragment): multiple cloning site
    725..2239    +  CDS            Nefl (fragment): NFL_RAT - Also known as Nf68, Nfl. Experimental evidence at protein level: Swiss-Prot protein existence level 1. Neurofilaments usually contain three intermediate filament proteins: NEFL, NEFM, and NEFH which are involved in the maintenance of neuronal caliber. May additionally cooperate with the neuronal intermediate filament proteins PRPH and INA to form neuronal filamentous networks (By similarity). From Rattus norvegicus (Rat).
   2366..3085    +  CDS            EGFP: the original enhanced GFP (Yang et al., 1996) mammalian codon-optimized
   3102..3185    +  CDS            large T antigen (fragment): large T antigen from SV40 (simian virus 40)
   3208..3329    +  polyA_signal   SV40 poly(A) signal: SV40 polyadenylation signal
   3363..3791    -  rep_origin     f1 ori (sequence partly withheld): f1 bacteriophage origin of replication; arrow indicates direction of (+) strand synthesis
   3818..3922    +  promoter       AmpR promoter: bla
   3924..4281    +  promoter       SV40 promoter: SV40 enhancer and early promoter
   4316..5110    +  CDS            NeoR/KanR: aminoglycoside phosphotransferase from Tn5; aph(3')-II (or nptII); confers resistance to neomycin, kanamycin, and G418 (Geneticin®)
   5131..5283    +  CDS            ble (fragment): BLE_KLEPN - Experimental evidence at protein level: Swiss-Prot protein existence level 1. Binding protein with a strong affinity to the bleomycin family of antibiotics. Binds to CL990; an antimitotic-antibiotic compound. From Klebsiella pneumoniae.
   5342..5389    +  polyA_signal   HSV TK poly(A) signal: herpes simplex virus thymidine kinase polyadenylation signal (Cole and Stacy, 1985)
   5480..5496    -  polyA_signal   bGH poly(A) signal (fragment): bovine growth hormone polyadenylation signal
   5718..6306    +  rep_origin     ori: high-copy-number ColE1/pMB1/pBR322/pUC origin of replication
