[The description below was written by a language model from this plasmid's Addgene catalogue record and pLannotate feature annotations shown in this document.]
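Description:
prNFL-Q333P-EGFP is a mammalian expression plasmid built on the Clontech pEGFP-N3 backbone that produces rat neurofilament light chain (Nefl, NF-L) carrying the Charcot-Marie-Tooth disease type 2E Q333P substitution, fused at its C terminus to EGFP. It is maintained in E. coli at high copy through a ColE1/pUC-type origin and selected with kanamycin. The same Tn5 NeoR/KanR gene sits behind tandem bacterial (AmpR-type) and SV40 early promoters and is terminated by an HSV TK polyadenylation signal, so it also allows G418 selection of transfected mammalian cells. An f1 origin is present as well. The short annotations for RSF ori, ble, SV40 large T antigen and bGH poly(A) are only fragments and most likely reflect residual backbone sequence similarity rather than functional parts.

The expression cassette consists of the human CMV immediate-early enhancer and promoter, the rat Nefl coding sequence cloned between the EcoRI and BamHI sites of the polylinker, an in-frame EGFP, and the SV40 poly(A) signal. The plasmid was derived from the parental prNFL-EGFP by site-directed mutagenesis that changes two adjacent nucleotides to convert Gln333 to Pro. The record also notes a silent change at nucleotide 1590. The depositor points out that rat NFL has an extra serine at position 251, which shifts the numbering of all later residues by one relative to the human protein. This matters when comparing the mutation with human nomenclature. The record supports use of the construct for expressing a fluorescently tagged disease-mutant neurofilament subunit in mammalian cells, and the associated study examined whether such mutant proteins assemble into neurofilaments.
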