Addgene plasmid #132602: prNFL-Q333P-EGFP
Purpose: Expresses EGFP-tagged rat NFL containing the Charcot-Marie-Tooth disease type 2E Q333P mutation
Depositing lab: Anthony Brown. Depositing organization: Ohio State University. Publication: Charcot-Marie-Tooth disease Type 2E/1F mutant neurofilament proteins assemble into neurofilaments. Stone EJ, Uchida A, Brown A. Cytoskeleton (Hoboken). 2019 Jul;76(7-8):423-439. doi: 10.1002/cm.21566. Epub 2019 Nov 6. PubMed 31574566.
Backbone
  Vector backbone: pEGFP-N3
  Backbone manufacturer: Clontech
  Backbone size w/o insert (bp): 4698
  Modifications to backbone: Obtained by site-directed mutagenesis of the prNFL-EGFP plasmid. There is a silent mutation at nucleotide 1590G>A.
  Vector type: Mammalian Expression
  Selectable markers: Neomycin (select with G418)
Growth in bacteria
  Bacterial resistance: Kanamycin, 50 μg/mL
  Growth temperature: 37°C
  Growth strain: DH5alpha
  Copy number: High Copy
Gene/Insert
  Gene/Insert name: Nefl (alt name: neurofilament protein L)
  Species: R. norvegicus (rat)
  Insert size (bp): 1656
  Mutation: 998A>C, 999G>C; Gln333Pro
  Entrez Gene: Nefl (a.k.a. NF-L, NF68, Nfl)
  Promoter: CMV
  Tag / fusion protein: EGFP (C terminal on insert)
  Cloning method: Restriction Enzyme; 5′ cloning site EcoRI (not destroyed); 3′ cloning site BamHI (not destroyed)
  Sequencing primers: 5′ CMV Forward; 3′ SV40pA-R
Terms and licenses: Academic/Nonprofit Terms; Industry Terms: Not Available to Industry
Depositor comments: Note that there is a serine inserted at position 251 in the rat NFL sequence which shifts all amino acids thereafter by one when compared with the human NFL sequence.
How to cite: prNFL-Q333P-EGFP was a gift from Anthony Brown (Addgene plasmid # 132602 ; http://n2t.net/addgene:132602 ; RRID:Addgene_132602)
